>Addgene plasmid #163459 | pLentiCRISPR-v1-sgGLS_2 | addgene full sequence | sequence record 321918 | Addgene NGS Result
TATAAATATAAAGTAGTAAAAATTGAACCATTAGGAGTAGCACCCACCAAGGCAAAGAGAAGAGTGGTGC
AGAGAGAAAAAAGAGCAGTGGGAATAGGAGCTTTGTTCCTTGGGTTCTTGGGAGCAGCAGGAAGCACTAT
GGGCGCAGCGTCAATGACGCTGACGGTACAGGCCAGACAATTATTGTCTGGTATAGTGCAGCAGCAGAAC
AATTTGCTGAGGGCTATTGAGGCGCAACAGCATCTGTTGCAACTCACAGTCTGGGGCATCAAGCAGCTCC
AGGCAAGAATCCTGGCTGTGGAAAGATACCTAAAGGATCAACAGCTCCTGGGGATTTGGGGTTGCTCTGG
AAAACTCATTTGCACCACTGCTGTGCCTTGGAATGCTAGTTGGAGTAATAAATCTCTGGAACAGATTTGG
AATCACACGACCTGGATGGAGTGGGACAGAGAAATTAACAATTACACAAGCTTAATACACTCCTTAATTG
AAGAATCGCAAAACCAGCAAGAAAAGAATGAACAAGAATTATTGGAATTAGATAAATGGGCAAGTTTGTG
GAATTGGTTTAACATAACAAATTGGCTGTGGTATATAAAATTATTCATAATGATAGTAGGAGGCTTGGTA
GGTTTAAGAATAGTTTTTGCTGTACTTTCTATAGTGAATAGAGTTAGGCAGGGATATTCACCATTATCGT
TTCAGACCCACCTCCCAACCCCGAGGGGACCCAGAGAGGGCCTATTTCCCATGATTCCTTCATATTTGCA
TATACGATACAAGGCTGTTAGAGAGATAATTAGAATTAATTTGACTGTAAACACAAAGATATTAGTACAA
AATACGTGACGTAGAAAGTAATAATTTCTTGGGTAGTTTGCAGTTTTAAAATTATGTTTTAAAATGGACT
ATCATATGCTTACCGTAACTTGAAAGTATTTCGATTTCTTGGCTTTATATATCTTGTGGAAAGGACGAAA
CACCGAGCACGCATCCGCAGCCCGGTTTTAGAGCTAGAAATAGCAAGTTAAAATAAGGCTAGTCCGTTAT
CAACTTGAAAAAGTGGCACCGAGTCGGTGCTTTTTTGAATTCTAGATCTTGAGACAAATGGCAGTATTCA
TCCACAATTTTAAAAGAAAAGGGGGGATTGGGGGGTACAGTGCAGGGGAAAGAATAGTAGACATAATAGC
AACAGACATACAAACTAAAGAATTACAAAAACAAATTACAAAAATTCAAAATTTTCGGGTTTATTACAGG
GACAGCAGAGATCCACTTTGGCGCCGGCTCGAGTGGCTCCGGTGCCCGTCAGTGGGCAGAGCGCACATCG
CCCACAGTCCCCGAGAAGTTGGGGGGAGGGGTCGGCAATTGAACCGGTGCCTAGAGAAGGTGGCGCGGGG
TAAACTGGGAAAGTGATGTCGTGTACTGGCTCCGCCTTTTTCCCGAGGGTGGGGGAGAACCGTATATAAG
TGCAGTAGTCGCCGTGAACGTTCTTTTTCGCAACGGGTTTGCCGCCAGAACACAGGTGTCGTGACGCGGG
ATCCGCCACCATGGATTACAAAGACGATGACGATAAGATGGCCCCAAAGAAGAAGCGGAAGGTCGGTATC
CACGGAGTCCCAGCAGCCGACAAGAAGTACAGCATCGGCCTGGACATCGGCACCAACTCTGTGGGCTGGG
CCGTGATCACCGACGAGTACAAGGTGCCCAGCAAGAAATTCAAGGTGCTGGGCAACACCGACCGGCACAG
CATCAAGAAGAACCTGATCGGAGCCCTGCTGTTCGACAGCGGCGAAACAGCCGAGGCCACCCGGCTGAAG
AGAACCGCCAGAAGAAGATACACCAGACGGAAGAACCGGATCTGCTATCTGCAAGAGATCTTCAGCAACG
AGATGGCCAAGGTGGACGACAGCTTCTTCCACAGACTGGAAGAGTCCTTCCTGGTGGAAGAGGATAAGAA
GCACGAGCGGCACCCCATCTTCGGCAACATCGTGGACGAGGTGGCCTACCACGAGAAGTACCCCACCATC
TACCACCTGAGAAAGAAACTGGTGGACAGCACCGACAAGGCCGACCTGCGGCTGATCTATCTGGCCCTGG
CCCACATGATCAAGTTCCGGGGCCACTTCCTGATCGAGGGCGACCTGAACCCCGACAACAGCGACGTGGA
CAAGCTGTTCATCCAGCTGGTGCAGACCTACAACCAGCTGTTCGAGGAAAACCCCATCAACGCCAGCGGC
GTGGACGCCAAGGCCATCCTGTCTGCCAGACTGAGCAAGAGCAGACGGCTGGAAAATCTGATCGCCCAGC
TGCCCGGCGAGAAGAAGAATGGCCTGTTCGGAAACCTGATTGCCCTGAGCCTGGGCCTGACCCCCAACTT
CAAGAGCAACTTCGACCTGGCCGAGGATGCCAAACTGCAGCTGAGCAAGGACACCTACGACGACGACCTG
GACAACCTGCTGGCCCAGATCGGCGACCAGTACGCCGACCTGTTTCTGGCCGCCAAGAACCTGTCCGACG
CCATCCTGCTGAGCGACATCCTGAGAGTGAACACCGAGATCACCAAGGCCCCCCTGAGCGCCTCTATGAT
CAAGAGATACGACGAGCACCACCAGGACCTGACCCTGCTGAAAGCTCTCGTGCGGCAGCAGCTGCCTGAG
AAGTACAAAGAGATTTTCTTCGACCAGAGCAAGAACGGCTACGCCGGCTACATTGACGGCGGAGCCAGCC
AGGAAGAGTTCTACAAGTTCATCAAGCCCATCCTGGAAAAGATGGACGGCACCGAGGAACTGCTCGTGAA
GCTGAACAGAGAGGACCTGCTGCGGAAGCAGCGGACCTTCGACAACGGCAGCATCCCCCACCAGATCCAC
CTGGGAGAGCTGCACGCCATTCTGCGGCGGCAGGAAGATTTTTACCCATTCCTGAAGGACAACCGGGAAA
AGATCGAGAAGATCCTGACCTTCCGCATCCCCTACTACGTGGGCCCTCTGGCCAGGGGAAACAGCAGATT
CGCCTGGATGACCAGAAAGAGCGAGGAAACCATCACCCCCTGGAACTTCGAGGAAGTGGTGGACAAGGGC
GCTTCCGCCCAGAGCTTCATCGAGCGGATGACCAACTTCGATAAGAACCTGCCCAACGAGAAGGTGCTGC
CCAAGCACAGCCTGCTGTACGAGTACTTCACCGTGTATAACGAGCTGACCAAAGTGAAATACGTGACCGA
GGGAATGAGAAAGCCCGCCTTCCTGAGCGGCGAGCAGAAAAAGGCCATCGTGGACCTGCTGTTCAAGACC
AACCGGAAAGTGACCGTGAAGCAGCTGAAAGAGGACTACTTCAAGAAAATCGAGTGCTTCGACTCCGTGG
AAATCTCCGGCGTGGAAGATCGGTTCAACGCCTCCCTGGGCACATACCACGATCTGCTGAAAATTATCAA
GGACAAGGACTTCCTGGACAATGAGGAAAACGAGGACATTCTGGAAGATATCGTGCTGACCCTGACACTG
TTTGAGGACAGAGAGATGATCGAGGAACGGCTGAAAACCTATGCCCACCTGTTCGACGACAAAGTGATGA
AGCAGCTGAAGCGGCGGAGATACACCGGCTGGGGCAGGCTGAGCCGGAAGCTGATCAACGGCATCCGGGA
CAAGCAGTCCGGCAAGACAATCCTGGATTTCCTGAAGTCCGACGGCTTCGCCAACAGAAACTTCATGCAG
CTGATCCACGACGACAGCCTGACCTTTAAAGAGGACATCCAGAAAGCCCAGGTGTCCGGCCAGGGCGATA
GCCTGCACGAGCACATTGCCAATCTGGCCGGCAGCCCCGCCATTAAGAAGGGCATCCTGCAGACAGTGAA
GGTGGTGGACGAGCTCGTGAAAGTGATGGGCCGGCACAAGCCCGAGAACATCGTGATCGAAATGGCCAGA
GAGAACCAGACCACCCAGAAGGGACAGAAGAACAGCCGCGAGAGAATGAAGCGGATCGAAGAGGGCATCA
AAGAGCTGGGCAGCCAGATCCTGAAAGAACACCCCGTGGAAAACACCCAGCTGCAGAACGAGAAGCTGTA
CCTGTACTACCTGCAGAATGGGCGGGATATGTACGTGGACCAGGAACTGGACATCAACCGGCTGTCCGAC
TACGATGTGGACCATATCGTGCCTCAGAGCTTTCTGAAGGACGACTCCATCGACAACAAGGTGCTGACCA
GAAGCGACAAGAACCGGGGCAAGAGCGACAACGTGCCCTCCGAAGAGGTCGTGAAGAAGATGAAGAACTA
CTGGCGGCAGCTGCTGAACGCCAAGCTGATTACCCAGAGAAAGTTCGACAATCTGACCAAGGCCGAGAGA
GGCGGCCTGAGCGAACTGGATAAGGCCGGCTTCATCAAGAGACAGCTGGTGGAAACCCGGCAGATCACAA
AGCACGTGGCACAGATCCTGGACTCCCGGATGAACACTAAGTACGACGAGAATGACAAGCTGATCCGGGA
AGTGAAAGTGATCACCCTGAAGTCCAAGCTGGTGTCCGATTTCCGGAAGGATTTCCAGTTTTACAAAGTG
CGCGAGATCAACAACTACCACCACGCCCACGACGCCTACCTGAACGCCGTCGTGGGAACCGCCCTGATCA
AAAAGTACCCTAAGCTGGAAAGCGAGTTCGTGTACGGCGACTACAAGGTGTACGACGTGCGGAAGATGAT
CGCCAAGAGCGAGCAGGAAATCGGCAAGGCTACCGCCAAGTACTTCTTCTACAGCAACATCATGAACTTT
TTCAAGACCGAGATTACCCTGGCCAACGGCGAGATCCGGAAGCGGCCTCTGATCGAGACAAACGGCGAAA
CCGGGGAGATCGTGTGGGATAAGGGCCGGGATTTTGCCACCGTGCGGAAAGTGCTGAGCATGCCCCAAGT
GAATATCGTGAAAAAGACCGAGGTGCAGACAGGCGGCTTCAGCAAAGAGTCTATCCTGCCCAAGAGGAAC
AGCGATAAGCTGATCGCCAGAAAGAAGGACTGGGACCCTAAGAAGTACGGCGGCTTCGACAGCCCCACCG
TGGCCTATTCTGTGCTGGTGGTGGCCAAAGTGGAAAAGGGCAAGTCCAAGAAACTGAAGAGTGTGAAAGA
GCTGCTGGGGATCACCATCATGGAAAGAAGCAGCTTCGAGAAGAATCCCATCGACTTTCTGGAAGCCAAG
GGCTACAAAGAAGTGAAAAAGGACCTGATCATCAAGCTGCCTAAGTACTCCCTGTTCGAGCTGGAAAACG
GCCGGAAGAGAATGCTGGCCTCTGCCGGCGAACTGCAGAAGGGAAACGAACTGGCCCTGCCCTCCAAATA
TGTGAACTTCCTGTACCTGGCCAGCCACTATGAGAAGCTGAAGGGCTCCCCCGAGGATAATGAGCAGAAA
CAGCTGTTTGTGGAACAGCACAAGCACTACCTGGACGAGATCATCGAGCAGATCAGCGAGTTCTCCAAGA
GAGTGATCCTGGCCGACGCTAATCTGGACAAAGTGCTGTCCGCCTACAACAAGCACCGGGATAAGCCCAT
CAGAGAGCAGGCCGAGAATATCATCCACCTGTTTACCCTGACCAATCTGGGAGCCCCTGCCGCCTTCAAG
TACTTTGACACCACCATCGACCGGAAGAGGTACACCAGCACCAAAGAGGTGCTGGACGCCACCCTGATCC
ACCAGAGCATCACCGGCCTGTACGAGACACGGATCGACCTGTCTCAGCTGGGAGGCGACAAGCGTCCTGC
TGCTACTAAGAAAGCTGGTCAAGCTAAGAAAAAGAAAGCTAGCGGCAGCGGCGCCACCAACTTCAGCCTG
CTGAAGCAGGCCGGCGACGTGGAGGAGAACCCCGGCCCCATGACCGAGTACAAGCCCACGGTGCGCCTCG
CCACCCGCGACGACGTCCCCAGGGCCGTACGCACCCTCGCCGCCGCGTTCGCCGACTACCCCGCCACGCG
CCACACCGTCGATCCGGACCGCCACATCGAGCGGGTCACCGAGCTGCAAGAACTCTTCCTCACGCGCGTC
GGGCTCGACATCGGCAAGGTGTGGGTCGCGGACGACGGCGCCGCGGTGGCGGTCTGGACCACGCCGGAGA
GCGTCGAAGCGGGGGCGGTGTTCGCCGAGATCGGCCCGCGCATGGCCGAGTTGAGCGGTTCCCGGCTGGC
CGCGCAGCAACAGATGGAAGGCCTCCTGGCGCCGCACCGGCCCAAGGAGCCCGCGTGGTTCCTGGCCACC
GTCGGAGTCTCGCCCGACCACCAGGGCAAGGGTCTGGGCAGCGCCGTCGTGCTCCCCGGAGTGGAGGCGG
CCGAGCGCGCCGGGGTGCCCGCCTTCCTGGAGACCTCCGCGCCCCGCAACCTCCCCTTCTACGAGCGGCT
CGGCTTCACCGTCACCGCCGACGTCGAGGTGCCCGAAGGACCGCGCACCTGGTGCATGACCCGCAAGCCC
GGTGCCTGAACGCGTTAAGTCGACAATCAACCTCTGGATTACAAAATTTGTGAAAGATTGACTGGTATTC
TTAACTATGTTGCTCCTTTTACGCTATGTGGATACGCTGCTTTAATGCCTTTGTATCATGCTATTGCTTC
CCGTATGGCTTTCATTTTCTCCTCCTTGTATAAATCCTGGTTGCTGTCTCTTTATGAGGAGTTGTGGCCC
GTTGTCAGGCAACGTGGCGTGGTGTGCACTGTGTTTGCTGACGCAACCCCCACTGGTTGGGGCATTGCCA
CCACCTGTCAGCTCCTTTCCGGGACTTTCGCTTTCCCCCTCCCTATTGCCACGGCGGAACTCATCGCCGC
CTGCCTTGCCCGCTGCTGGACAGGGGCTCGGCTGTTGGGCACTGACAATTCCGTGGTGTTGTCGGGGAAA
TCATCGTCCTTTCCTTGGCTGCTCGCCTGTGTTGCCACCTGGATTCTGCGCGGGACGTCCTTCTGCTACG
TCCCTTCGGCCCTCAATCCAGCGGACCTTCCTTCCCGCGGCCTGCTGCCGGCTCTGCGGCCTCTTCCGCG
TCTTCGCCTTCGCCCTCAGACGAGTCGGATCTCCCTTTGGGCCGCCTCCCCGCGTCGACTTTAAGACCAA
TGACTTACAAGGCAGCTGTAGATCTTAGCCACTTTTTAAAAGAAAAGGGGGGACTGGAAGGGCTAATTCA
CTCCCAACGAAGACAAGATCTGCTTTTTGCTTGTACTGGGTCTCTCTGGTTAGACCAGATCTGAGCCTGG
GAGCTCTCTGGCTAACTAGGGAACCCACTGCTTAAGCCTCAATAAAGCTTGCCTTGAGTGCTTCAAGTAG
TGTGTGCCCGTCTGTTGTGTGACTCTGGTAACTAGAGATCCCTCAGACCCTTTTAGTCAGTGTGGAAAAT
CTCTAGCAGTACGTATAGTAGTTCATGTCATCTTATTATTCAGTATTTATAACTTGCAAAGAAATGAATA
TCAGAGAGTGAGAGGAACTTGTTTATTGCAGCTTATAATGGTTACAAATAAAGCAATAGCATCACAAATT
TCACAAATAAAGCATTTTTTTCACTGCATTCTAGTTGTGGTTTGTCCAAACTCATCAATGTATCTTATCA
TGTCTGGCTCTAGCTATCCCGCCCCTAACTCCGCCCATCCCGCCCCTAACTCCGCCCAGTTCCGCCCATT
CTCCGCCCCATGGCTGACTAATTTTTTTTATTTATGCAGAGGCCGAGGCCGCCTCGGCCTCTGAGCTATT
CCAGAAGTAGTGAGGAGGCTTTTTTGGAGGCCTAGGGACGTACCCAATTCGCCCTATAGTGAGTCGTATT
ACGCGCGCTCACTGGCCGTCGTTTTACAACGTCGTGACTGGGAAAACCCTGGCGTTACCCAACTTAATCG
CCTTGCAGCACATCCCCCTTTCGCCAGCTGGCGTAATAGCGAAGAGGCCCGCACCGATCGCCCTTCCCAA
CAGTTGCGCAGCCTGAATGGCGAATGGG
[124 nt withheld, positions 7939-8062]
C
[91 nt withheld, positions 8064-8154]
A
[49 nt withheld, positions 8156-8204]
CCTTTGACGTTGGAGTCCACGTTCTTT
[37 nt withheld, positions 8232-8268]
ACCCTATCTCGGTCTATTCTTTTGATTTATAAGGGATTTTGCCGATTTCGGCCTATTGGTTAAAAAATGA
GCTGATTTAACAAAAATTTAACGCGAATTTTAACAAAATATTAACGCTTACAATTTAGGTGGCACTTTTC
GGGGAAATGTGCGCGGAACCCCTATTTGTTTATTTTTCTAAATACATTCAAATATGTATCCGCTCATGAG
ACAATAACCCTGATAAATGCTTCAATAATATTGAAAAAGGAAGAGTATGAGTATTCAACATTTCCGTGTC
GCCCTTATTCCCTTTTTTGCGGCATTTTGCCTTCCTGTTTTTGCTCACCCAGAAACGCTGGTGAAAGTAA
AAGATGCTGAAGATCAGTTGGGTGCACGAGTGGGTTACATCGAACTGGATCTCAACAGCGGTAAGATCCT
TGAGAGTTTTCGCCCCGAAGAACGTTTTCCAATGATGAGCACTTTTAAAGTTCTGCTATGTGGCGCGGTA
TTATCCCGTATTGACGCCGGGCAAGAGCAACTCGGTCGCCGCATACACTATTCTCAGAATGACTTGGTTG
AGTACTCACCAGTCACAGAAAAGCATCTTACGGATGGCATGACAGTAAGAGAATTATGCAGTGCTGCCAT
AACCATGAGTGATAACACTGCGGCCAACTTACTTCTGACAACGATCGGAGGACCGAAGGAGCTAACCGCT
TTTTTGCACAACATGGGGGATCATGTAACTCGCCTTGATCGTTGGGAACCGGAGCTGAATGAAGCCATAC
CAAACGACGAGCGTGACACCACGATGCCTGTAGCAATGGCAACAACGTTGCGCAAACTATTAACTGGCGA
ACTACTTACTCTAGCTTCCCGGCAACAATTAATAGACTGGATGGAGGCGGATAAAGTTGCAGGACCACTT
CTGCGCTCGGCCCTTCCGGCTGGCTGGTTTATTGCTGATAAATCTGGAGCCGGTGAGCGTGGGTCTCGCG
GTATCATTGCAGCACTGGGGCCAGATGGTAAGCCCTCCCGTATCGTAGTTATCTACACGACGGGGAGTCA
GGCAACTATGGATGAACGAAATAGACAGATCGCTGAGATAGGTGCCTCACTGATTAAGCATTGGTAACTG
TCAGACCAAGTTTACTCATATATACTTTAGATTGATTTAAAACTTCATTTTTAATTTAAAAGGATCTAGG
TGAAGATCCTTTTTGATAATCTCATGACCAAAATCCCTTAACGTGAGTTTTCGTTCCACTGAGCGTCAGA
CCCCGTAGAAAAGATCAAAGGATCTTCTTGAGATCCTTTTTTTCTGCGCGTAATCTGCTGCTTGCAAACA
AAAAAACCACCGCTACCAGCGGTGGTTTGTTTGCCGGATCAAGAGCTACCAACTCTTTTTCCGAAGGTAA
CTGGCTTCAGCAGAGCGCAGATACCAAATACTGTTCTTCTAGTGTAGCCGTAGTTAGGCCACCACTTCAA
GAACTCTGTAGCACCGCCTACATACCTCGCTCTGCTAATCCTGTTACCAGTGGCTGCTGCCAGTGGCGAT
AAGTCGTGTCTTACCGGGTTGGACTCAAGACGATAGTTACCGGATAAGGCGCAGCGGTCGGGCTGAACGG
GGGGTTCGTGCACACAGCCCAGCTTGGAGCGAACGACCTACACCGAACTGAGATACCTACAGCGTGAGCT
ATGAGAAAGCGCCACGCTTCCCGAAGGGAGAAAGGCGGACAGGTATCCGGTAAGCGGCAGGGTCGGAACA
GGAGAGCGCACGAGGGAGCTTCCAGGGGGAAACGCCTGGTATCTTTATAGTCCTGTCGGGTTTCGCCACC
TCTGACTTGAGCGTCGATTTTTGTGATGCTCGTCAGGGGGGCGGAGCCTATGGAAAAACGCCAGCAACGC
GGCCTTTTTACGGTTCCTGGCCTTTTGCTGGCCTTTTGCTCACATGTTCTTTCCTGCGTTATCCCCTGAT
TCTGTGGATAACCGTATTACCGCCTTTGAGTGAGCTGATACCGCTCGCCGCAGCCGAACGACCGAGCGCA
GCGAGTCAGTGAGCGAGGAAGCGGAAGAGCGCCCAATACGCAAACCGCCTCTCCCCGCGCGTTGGCCGAT
TCATTAATGCAGCTGGCACGACAGGTTTCCCGACTGGAAAGCGGGCAGTGAGCGCAACGCAATTAATGTG
AGTTAGCTCACTCATTAGGCACCCCAGGCTTTACACTTTATGCTTCCGGCTCGTATGTTGTGTGGAATTG
TGAGCGGATAACAATTTCACACAGGAAACAGCTATGACCATGATTACGCCAAGCGCGCAATTAACCCTCA
CTAAAGGGAACAAAAGCTGGAGCTGCAAGCTTAATGTAGTCTTATGCAATACTCTTGTAGTCTTGCAACA
TGGTAACGATGAGTTAGCAACATGCCTTACAAGGAGAGAAAAAGCACCGTGCATGCCGATTGGTGGAAGT
AAGGTGGTACGATCGTGCCTTATTAGGAAGGCAACAGACGGGTCTGACATGGATTGGACGAACCACTGAA
TTGCCGCATTGCAGAGATATTGTATTTAAGTGCCTAGCTCGATACATAAACGGGTCTCTCTGGTTAGACC
AGATCTGAGCCTGGGAGCTCTCTGGCTAACTAGGGAACCCACTGCTTAAGCCTCAATAAAGCTTGCCTTG
AGTGCTTCAAGTAGTGTGTGCCCGTCTGTTGTGTGACTCTGGTAACTAGAGATCCCTCAGACCCTTTTAG
TCAGTGTGGAAAATCTCTAGCAGTGGCGCCCGAACAGGGACTTGAAAGCGAAAGGGAAACCAGAGGAGCT
CTCTCGACGCAGGACTCGGCTTGCTGAAGCGCGCACGGCAAGAGGCGAGGGGCGGCGACTGGTGAGTACG
CCAAAAATTTTGACTAGCGGAGGCTAGAAGGAGAGAGATGGGTGCGAGAGCGTCAGTATTAAGCGGGGGA
GAATTAGATCGCGATGGGAAAAAATTCGGTTAAGGCCAGGGGGAAAGAAAAAATATAAATTAAAACATAT
AGTATGGGCAAGCAGGGAGCTAGAACGATTCGCAGTTAATCCTGGCCTGTTAGAAACATCAGAAGGCTGT
AGACAAATACTGGGACAGCTACAACCATCCCTTCAGACAGGATCAGAAGAACTTAGATCATTATATAATA
CAGTAGCAACCCTCTATTGTGTGCATCAAAGGATAGAGATAAAAGACACCAAGGAAGCTTTAGACAAGAT
AGAGGAAGAGCAAAACAAAAGTAAGACCACCGCACAGCAAGCGGCCGCTGATCTTCAGACCTGGAGGAGG
AGATATGAGGGACAATTGGAGAAGTGAATTA
Features (pLannotate 1.2.2; 29 found; start..end, strand, type, name):
     96..329     +  misc_feature   RRE: The Rev response element (RRE) of HIV-1 allows for Rev-dependent mRNA export from the nucleus to the cytoplasm.
    706..732     +  CDS            Rev (fragment): human immunodeficiency virus 1 (HIV-1) Rev protein; rev; enhances nuclear export of unspliced and incompletely spliced viral mRNAs
    736..976     +  promoter       U6 promoter: RNA polymerase III promoter for human U6 snRNA
   1005..1080    +  misc_RNA       gRNA scaffold: guide RNA scaffold for the Streptococcus pyogenes CRISPR/Cas9 system
   1128..1245    +  misc_feature   cPPT/CTS: central polypurine tract and central termination sequence of HIV-1
   1314..1525    +  promoter       EF-1α core promoter: core promoter for human elongation factor EF-1α
   1629..3230    +  CDS            Cas9(N): N-terminal portion of Streptococcus pyogenes Cas9 (Zetsche et al., 2015)
   3231..5729    +  CDS            Cas9(C): C-terminal portion of Streptococcus pyogenes Cas9 (Zetsche et al., 2015)
   5850..6449    +  CDS            PuroR (fragment): puromycin N-acetyltransferase; pac from Streptomyces; confers resistance to puromycin
   6465..7053    +  misc_feature   WPRE: woodchuck hepatitis virus posttranscriptional regulatory element
   7104..7123    +  misc_feature   cPPT/CTS (fragment): central polypurine tract and central termination sequence of HIV-1
   7125..7358    +  LTR            3' LTR (ΔU3): self-inactivating 3' long terminal repeat (LTR) from HIV-1
   7436..7557    +  polyA_signal   SV40 poly(A) signal: SV40 polyadenylation signal
   7597..7732    +  rep_origin     SV40 ori: SV40 origin of replication
   7753..7771    -  promoter       T7 promoter: promoter for bacteriophage T7 RNA polymerase
   7779..7934    +  CDS            lacZα (fragment): LacZα fragment of β-galactosidase; lacZ fragment
   7939..8367    +  rep_origin     f1 ori (sequence partly withheld): f1 bacteriophage origin of replication; arrow indicates direction of (+) strand synthesis
   8420..8524    +  promoter       AmpR promoter: bla
   8525..9385    +  CDS            AmpR: β-lactamase; bla; confers resistance to ampicillin, carbenicillin, and related antibiotics
   9556..10144   +  rep_origin     ori: high-copy-number ColE1/pMB1/pBR322/pUC origin of replication
  10327..10419   +  CDS            lacI (fragment): lac repressor; lacI; The lac repressor binds to the lac operator to inhibit transcription in E. coli. This inhibition can be relieved by adding lactose or isopropyl-β-D-thiogalactopyranoside (IPTG).
  10432..10453   +  protein_bind   CAP binding site: CAP binding activates transcription in the presence of cAMP. E. coli catabolite activator protein
  10468..10498   +  promoter       lac promoter: promoter for the E. coli lac operon
  10502..10524   +  protein_bind   lac operator (fragment): The lac repressor binds to the lac operator to inhibit transcription in E. coli. This inhibition can be relieved by adding lactose or isopropyl-β-D-thiogalactopyranoside (IPTG). lac repressor encoded by lacI
  10567..10585   +  promoter       T3 promoter: promoter for bacteriophage T3 RNA polymerase
  10613..10839   +  promoter       RSV promoter: Rous sarcoma virus enhancer/promoter
  10840..11020   +  LTR            5' LTR (truncated): truncated 5' long terminal repeat (LTR) from HIV-1
  11067..11192   +  misc_feature   HIV-1 Ψ: packaging signal of human immunodeficiency virus type 1
  11176..11539   +  CDS            HIV-1 gag (fragment): gag protein from human immunodeficiency virus 1; gag
