[The description below was written by a language model from this plasmid's Addgene catalogue record and pLannotate feature annotations shown in this document.]
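Description:
pLentiCRISPR-v1-sgGLS_2 is an all-in-one lentiviral CRISPR vector built on the pLentiCRISPR v1 backbone, delivering both Streptococcus pyogenes Cas9 and a single guide RNA against human GLS (glutaminase) to mammalian cells. It is propagated in E. coli as a high-copy plasmid using a ColE1/pUC-type origin and ampicillin resistance (β-lactamase). An f1 origin, an SV40 origin and poly(A) signal, and remnants of lac, T7 and T3 elements are also present in the backbone.

The transfer cassette is a third-generation-style, self-inactivating design. An RSV promoter drives a truncated HIV-1 5' LTR, followed by the Ψ packaging signal with a gag fragment, the Rev response element for Rev-dependent nuclear export of the genomic RNA, a cPPT/CTS, and a ΔU3 3' LTR that inactivates LTR promoter activity after integration. Within this, a human U6 RNA polymerase III promoter transcribes the GLS-targeting spacer fused to the S. pyogenes gRNA scaffold. The spacer was inserted at BsmBI sites that were destroyed in cloning.

Downstream, an EF-1α core promoter drives Cas9, which the annotation tool reports as contiguous N- and C-terminal portions that together form one reading frame. It is followed by a puromycin N-acetyltransferase coding sequence for selecting transduced cells. The table annotates no separate promoter for the puromycin marker and no linker between it and Cas9, so how the two are co-expressed is not stated. A WPRE enhances transcript expression. The construct is the second of the GLS guides from a study of CRISPR screens in physiologic medium that identified conditionally essential genes in human cells, and it is suited to generating GLS knockout cells.
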