Addgene plasmid #163459: pLentiCRISPR-v1-sgGLS_2
Purpose: lentiviral vector expressing Cas9 and an sgRNA targeting GLS
Depositing lab: Jason Cantor. Depositing organization: Morgridge Institute for Research. Publication: CRISPR screens in physiologic medium reveal conditionally essential genes in human cells. Rossiter NJ, Huggler KS, Adelmann CH, Keys HR, Soens RW, Sabatini DM, Cantor JR. Cell Metab. 2021 Feb 23. pii: S1550-4131(21)00061-9. doi: 10.1016/j.cmet.2021.02.005. PubMed 33651980.
Backbone
  Vector backbone: pLentiCRISPR v1
  Vector type: Mammalian Expression, Lentiviral, CRISPR
  Selectable markers: Puromycin
Growth in bacteria
  Bacterial resistance: Ampicillin, 100 μg/mL
  Growth temperature: 37°C
  Growth strain: NEB Stable
  Copy number: High Copy
Gene/Insert
  Gene/Insert name: sgRNA 2 targeting GLS
  gRNA/shRNA sequence: GAGCACGCATCCGCAGCCCG
  Species: H. sapiens (human)
  Entrez Gene: GLS (a.k.a. AAD20, CASGID, DEE71, EIEE71, GAC, GAM, GDPAG, GLS1, KGA)
  Promoter: U6
  Cloning method: Restriction Enzyme; 5′ cloning site BsmBI (destroyed during cloning); 3′ cloning site BsmBI (destroyed during cloning)
  Sequencing primers: 5′ GTTTTAAAATGGACTATCATATGCTTACCG
Terms and licenses: Academic/Nonprofit Terms; Industry Terms: Not Available to Industry
How to cite: pLentiCRISPR-v1-sgGLS_2 was a gift from Jason Cantor (Addgene plasmid # 163459 ; http://n2t.net/addgene:163459 ; RRID:Addgene_163459)
